Addgene plasmid #201456: pGEX-6P-1_WT RAD23A
Purpose: Expresses human RAD23A with an N-terminal GST tag in E. coli
Depositing lab: Roger Woodgate. Depositing organization: National Institute of Child Health and Human Development (NICHD). Publication: A novel interaction between RAD23A/B and Y-family DNA polymerases. Ashton NW, Jaiswal N, Cestari Moreno N, Semenova IV, D'Orlando DA, Teatin Latancia M, McIntyre J, Woodgate R, Bezsonova I. J Mol Biol. 2023 Nov 5:168353. doi: 10.1016/j.jmb.2023.168353. PubMed 37935254.
Backbone
  Vector backbone: pGEX-6P-1
  Backbone size w/o insert (bp): 4984
  Total vector size (bp): 6073
  Vector type: Bacterial Expression
Growth in bacteria
  Bacterial resistance: Ampicillin, 100 μg/mL
  Growth temperature: 37°C
  Growth strain: DH5alpha
  Copy number: High Copy
Gene/Insert
  Gene/Insert name: UV excision repair protein RAD23 homolog A
  Species: H. sapiens (human)
  Mutation: Coding sequence has been optimised for expression in E. coli
  Entrez Gene: RAD23A (a.k.a. HHR23A, HR23A)
  Promoter: tac promoter
  Tag / fusion protein: GST (N terminal on backbone)
  Cloning method: Restriction Enzyme; 5′ cloning site NdeI (not destroyed); 3′ cloning site BamHI (not destroyed)
  Sequencing primers: 5′ GGGCTGGCAAGCCACGTTTGGTG; 3′ GCTTACAGACAAGCTGTGACC
Terms and licenses: Academic/Nonprofit Terms; Industry Terms: Not Available to Industry
Depositor comments: GST tag is cleavable with rhinovirus 3C and PreScission proteases
How to cite: pGEX-6P-1_WT RAD23A was a gift from Roger Woodgate (Addgene plasmid # 201456 ; http://n2t.net/addgene:201456 ; RRID:Addgene_201456)
