[The description below was written by a language model from this plasmid's Addgene catalogue record and pLannotate feature annotations shown in this document.]
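Description:
pGEX-6P-1_WT RAD23A is a bacterial expression plasmid of about 6.1 kb, built on the pGEX-6P-1 backbone, for producing human RAD23A (UV excision repair protein RAD23 homolog A, also known as HR23A) as a GST fusion in E. coli. It replicates from a high-copy ColE1/pMB1-type origin and is selected with ampicillin through the β-lactamase (AmpR) gene and its own promoter. Short remnants of the pBR322 rop and bom regions, a lac promoter/lacZα segment and a small yciV fragment are also annotated; these are backbone carry-over rather than functional parts of the expression cassette.

Expression is driven by the tac promoter, a strong trp/lac hybrid, followed by a lac operator. The plasmid carries its own lacI gene, so the lac repressor keeps transcription off until it is induced with IPTG. The open reading frame begins with Schistosoma japonicum glutathione S-transferase, supplied by the backbone, followed after a short linker by the wild-type RAD23A coding sequence, which has been codon-optimised for E. coli and was inserted between NdeI and BamHI sites that both remain intact. According to the depositor, the GST tag can be removed with rhinovirus 3C or PreScission protease, although the cleavage site itself is not annotated in the feature table.

The GST moiety allows affinity capture on glutathione resin, so the construct is suited to purifying recombinant RAD23A, tagged or untagged, and to pull-down or other in vitro binding experiments. The associated publication concerns an interaction between RAD23A/B and Y-family DNA polymerases.
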