Features (pLannotate 1.2.2; 17 found; start..end, strand, type, name):
    183..211     +  promoter       tac promoter: strong E. coli promoter; hybrid between the trp and lac UV5 promoters
    219..235     +  protein_bind   lac operator: The lac repressor binds to the lac operator to inhibit transcription in E. coli. This inhibition can be relieved by adding lactose or isopropyl-β-D-thiogalactopyranoside (IPTG). lac repressor encoded by lacI
    258..911     +  CDS            GST26_SCHJA: Experimental evidence at protein level: Swiss-Prot protein existence level 1. GST isoenzymes appear to play a central role in the parasite detoxification system. Other functions are also suspected including a role in increasing the solubility of haematin in the parasite gut. From Schistosoma japonicum (Blood fluke).
    945..2033    +  CDS            RAD23A: RD23A_HUMAN - Experimental evidence at protein level: Swiss-Prot protein existence level 1. (Microbial infection) Involved in Vpr-dependent replication of HIV-1 in non-proliferating cells and primary macrophages. Required for the association of HIV-1 Vpr with the host proteasome. From Homo sapiens (Human).
   2090..2129    +  CDS            rop (fragment): Rop protein, which maintains plasmids at low copy number; rop
   2231..2271    +  misc_feature   bom (fragment): basis of mobility region from pBR322
   2376..2480    +  promoter       AmpR promoter: bla
   2481..3341    +  CDS            AmpR: β-lactamase; bla; confers resistance to ampicillin, carbenicillin, and related antibiotics
   3512..4100    +  rep_origin     ori: high-copy-number ColE1/pMB1/pBR322/pUC origin of replication
   4286..4337    -  misc_feature   bom (fragment): basis of mobility region from pBR322
   4344..4421    +  promoter       lacI promoter: lacI
   4422..5504    +  CDS            lacI: lac repressor; lacI; The lac repressor binds to the lac operator to inhibit transcription in E. coli. This inhibition can be relieved by adding lactose or isopropyl-β-D-thiogalactopyranoside (IPTG).
   5517..5538    +  protein_bind   CAP binding site: CAP binding activates transcription in the presence of cAMP. E. coli catabolite activator protein
   5553..5583    +  promoter       lac promoter: promoter for the E. coli lac operon
   5591..5607    +  protein_bind   lac operator: The lac repressor binds to the lac operator to inhibit transcription in E. coli. This inhibition can be relieved by adding lactose or isopropyl-β-D-thiogalactopyranoside (IPTG). lac repressor encoded by lacI
   5627..5800    +  CDS            lacZα: LacZα fragment of β-galactosidase; lacZ fragment
   6064..107     -  CDS            yciV (fragment) (across the origin): RNAAM_ECOLI - Also known as trpH From Escherichia coli (strain K12).
>Addgene plasmid #201456 | pGEX-6P-1_WT RAD23A | addgene full sequence | sequence record 394969 | Addgene NGS Result
AGCTTATCGACTGCACGGTGCACCAATGCTTCTGGCGTCAGGCAGCCATCGGAAGCTGTGGTATGGCTGT
GCAGGTCGTAAATCACTGCATAATTCGTGTCGCTCAAGGCGCACTCCCGTTCTGGATAATGTTTTTTGCG
CCGACATCATAACGGTTCTGGCAAATATTCTGAAATGAGCTGTTGACAATTAATCATCGGCTCGTATAAT
GTGTGGAATTGTGAGCGGATAACAATTTCACACAGGAAACAGTATTCATGTCCCCTATACTAGGTTATTG
GAAAATTAAGGGCCTTGTGCAACCCACTCGACTTCTTTTGGAATATCTTGAAGAAAAATATGAAGAGCAT
TTGTATGAGCGCGATGAAGGTGATAAATGGCGAAACAAAAAGTTTGAATTGGGTTTGGAGTTTCCCAATC
TTCCTTATTATATTGATGGTGATGTTAAATTAACACAGTCTATGGCCATCATACGTTATATAGCTGACAA
GCACAACATGTTGGGTGGTTGTCCAAAAGAGCGTGCAGAGATTTCAATGCTTGAAGGAGCGGTTTTGGAT
ATTAGATACGGTGTTTCGAGAATTGCATATAGTAAAGACTTTGAAACTCTCAAAGTTGATTTTCTTAGCA
AGCTACCTGAAATGCTGAAAATGTTCGAAGATCGTTTATGTCATAAAACATATTTAAATGGTGATCATGT
AACCCATCCTGACTTCATGTTGTATGACGCTCTTGATGTTGTTTTATACATGGACCCAATGTGCCTGGAT
GCGTTCCCAAAATTAGTTTGTTTTAAAAAACGTATTGAAGCTATCCCACAAATTGATAAGTACTTGAAAT
CCAGCAAGTATATAGCATGGCCTTTGCAGGGCTGGCAAGCCACGTTTGGTGGTGGCGACCATCCTCCAAA
ATCGGATCTGGAAGTTCTGTTCCAGGGGCCCCATATGGCTGTAACTATAACGTTAAAAACACTACAACAG
CAGACCTTTAAAATCCGTATGGAACCGGACGAAACGGTTAAAGTGCTGAAAGAAAAGATCGAGGCCGAAA
AGGGTCGTGACGCATTTCCGGTGGCTGGCCAAAAACTGATTTACGCCGGCAAAATCCTGTCCGACGATGT
GCCGATTCGTGATTATCGTATTGATGAGAAGAACTTCGTGGTTGTAATGGTTACCAAGACCAAGGCTGGC
CAAGGTACAAGCGCGCCGCCGGAAGCGAGTCCGACTGCGGCGCCGGAGAGCAGCACCTCTTTTCCGCCGG
CACCGACGAGCGGTATGTCTCACCCCCCGCCAGCGGCGCGTGAAGACAAAAGCCCGAGCGAAGAGAGCGC
TCCTACCACCTCCCCGGAGAGCGTGAGCGGTTCCGTTCCGAGCAGCGGGTCTAGCGGTAGAGAGGAAGAT
GCAGCTTCCACGCTGGTTACGGGCTCCGAGTATGAAACCATGCTGACCGAGATCATGTCTATGGGTTACG
AGCGCGAACGCGTTGTCGCTGCGCTGCGTGCCAGCTATAACAACCCGCACCGCGCAGTTGAGTACCTGTT
GACCGGCATCCCGGGTTCGCCAGAGCCGGAACATGGTTCGGTCCAGGAATCTCAGGTGTCCGAACAGCCA
GCAACCGAAGCGGCCGGCGAAAATCCGCTGGAGTTCTTGCGTGATCAGCCGCAGTTCCAGAACATGCGTC
AGGTTATCCAGCAAAACCCGGCTCTGTTACCGGCGCTCCTGCAACAACTGGGTCAAGAGAACCCGCAATT
GCTGCAGCAGATTAGCCGTCATCAGGAGCAGTTTATCCAGATGTTGAATGAACCGCCAGGCGAGCTGGCT
GATATTTCTGACGTGGAGGGCGAGGTTGGTGCGATTGGTGAAGAGGCGCCTCAAATGAATTATATTCAAG
TGACCCCGCAAGAGAAGGAGGCGATCGAACGCCTGAAGGCCTTAGGCTTTCCGGAGTCGCTGGTCATCCA
GGCATACTTCGCCTGCGAAAAAAACGAGAATCTCGCGGCCAATTTCTTGCTGAGCCAAAACTTCGACGAC
GAATAAGGATCCGAATTCCCGGGTCGACTCGAGCGGCCGCATCGTGACTGACTGACGATCTGCCTCGCGC
GTTTCGGTGATGACGGTGAAAACCTCTGACACATGCAGCTCCCGGAGACGGTCACAGCTTGTCTGTAAGC
GGATGCCGGGAGCAGACAAGCCCGTCAGGGCGCGTCAGCGGGTGTTGGCGGGTGTCGGGGCGCAGCCATG
ACCCAGTCACGTAGCGATAGCGGAGTGTATAATTCTTGAAGACGAAAGGGCCTCGTGATACGCCTATTTT
TATAGGTTAATGTCATGATAATAATGGTTTCTTAGACGTCAGGTGGCACTTTTCGGGGAAATGTGCGCGG
AACCCCTATTTGTTTATTTTTCTAAATACATTCAAATATGTATCCGCTCATGAGACAATAACCCTGATAA
ATGCTTCAATAATATTGAAAAAGGAAGAGTATGAGTATTCAACATTTCCGTGTCGCCCTTATTCCCTTTT
TTGCGGCATTTTGCCTTCCTGTTTTTGCTCACCCAGAAACGCTGGTGAAAGTAAAAGATGCTGAAGATCA
GTTGGGTGCACGAGTGGGTTACATCGAACTGGATCTCAACAGCGGTAAGATCCTTGAGAGTTTTCGCCCC
GAAGAACGTTTTCCAATGATGAGCACTTTTAAAGTTCTGCTATGTGGCGCGGTATTATCCCGTGTTGACG
CCGGGCAAGAGCAACTCGGTCGCCGCATACACTATTCTCAGAATGACTTGGTTGAGTACTCACCAGTCAC
AGAAAAGCATCTTACGGATGGCATGACAGTAAGAGAATTATGCAGTGCTGCCATAACCATGAGTGATAAC
ACTGCGGCCAACTTACTTCTGACAACGATCGGAGGACCGAAGGAGCTAACCGCTTTTTTGCACAACATGG
GGGATCATGTAACTCGCCTTGATCGTTGGGAACCGGAGCTGAATGAAGCCATACCAAACGACGAGCGTGA
CACCACGATGCCTGCAGCAATGGCAACAACGTTGCGCAAACTATTAACTGGCGAACTACTTACTCTAGCT
TCCCGGCAACAATTAATAGACTGGATGGAGGCGGATAAAGTTGCAGGACCACTTCTGCGCTCGGCCCTTC
CGGCTGGCTGGTTTATTGCTGATAAATCTGGAGCCGGTGAGCGTGGGTCTCGCGGTATCATTGCAGCACT
GGGGCCAGATGGTAAGCCCTCCCGTATCGTAGTTATCTACACGACGGGGAGTCAGGCAACTATGGATGAA
CGAAATAGACAGATCGCTGAGATAGGTGCCTCACTGATTAAGCATTGGTAACTGTCAGACCAAGTTTACT
CATATATACTTTAGATTGATTTAAAACTTCATTTTTAATTTAAAAGGATCTAGGTGAAGATCCTTTTTGA
TAATCTCATGACCAAAATCCCTTAACGTGAGTTTTCGTTCCACTGAGCGTCAGACCCCGTAGAAAAGATC
AAAGGATCTTCTTGAGATCCTTTTTTTCTGCGCGTAATCTGCTGCTTGCAAACAAAAAAACCACCGCTAC
CAGCGGTGGTTTGTTTGCCGGATCAAGAGCTACCAACTCTTTTTCCGAAGGTAACTGGCTTCAGCAGAGC
GCAGATACCAAATACTGTCCTTCTAGTGTAGCCGTAGTTAGGCCACCACTTCAAGAACTCTGTAGCACCG
CCTACATACCTCGCTCTGCTAATCCTGTTACCAGTGGCTGCTGCCAGTGGCGATAAGTCGTGTCTTACCG
GGTTGGACTCAAGACGATAGTTACCGGATAAGGCGCAGCGGTCGGGCTGAACGGGGGGTTCGTGCACACA
GCCCAGCTTGGAGCGAACGACCTACACCGAACTGAGATACCTACAGCGTGAGCTATGAGAAAGCGCCACG
CTTCCCGAAGGGAGAAAGGCGGACAGGTATCCGGTAAGCGGCAGGGTCGGAACAGGAGAGCGCACGAGGG
AGCTTCCAGGGGGAAACGCCTGGTATCTTTATAGTCCTGTCGGGTTTCGCCACCTCTGACTTGAGCGTCG
ATTTTTGTGATGCTCGTCAGGGGGGCGGAGCCTATGGAAAAACGCCAGCAACGCGGCCTTTTTACGGTTC
CTGGCCTTTTGCTGGCCTTTTGCTCACATGTTCTTTCCTGCGTTATCCCCTGATTCTGTGGATAACCGTA
TTACCGCCTTTGAGTGAGCTGATACCGCTCGCCGCAGCCGAACGACCGAGCGCAGCGAGTCAGTGAGCGA
GGAAGCGGAAGAGCGCCTGATGCGGTATTTTCTCCTTACGCATCTGTGCGGTATTTCACACCGCATAAAT
TCCGACACCATCGAATGGCGCAAAACCTTTCGCGGTATGGCATGATAGCGCCCGGAAGAGAGTCAATTCA
GGGTGGTGAATGTGAAACCAGTAACGTTATACGATGTCGCAGAGTATGCCGGTGTCTCTTATCAGACCGT
TTCCCGCGTGGTGAACCAGGCCAGCCACGTTTCTGCGAAAACGCGGGAAAAAGTGGAAGCGGCGATGGCG
GAGCTGAATTACATTCCCAACCGCGTGGCACAACAACTGGCGGGCAAACAGTCGTTGCTGATTGGCGTTG
CCACCTCCAGTCTGGCCCTGCACGCGCCGTCGCAAATTGTCGCGGCGATTAAATCTCGCGCCGATCAACT
GGGTGCCAGCGTGGTGGTGTCGATGGTAGAACGAAGCGGCGTCGAAGCCTGTAAAGCGGCGGTGCACAAT
CTTCTCGCGCAACGCGTCAGTGGGCTGATCATTAACTATCCGCTGGATGACCAGGATGCCATTGCTGTGG
AAGCTGCCTGCACTAATGTTCCGGCGTTATTTCTTGATGTCTCTGACCAGACACCCATCAACAGTATTAT
TTTCTCCCATGAAGACGGTACGCGACTGGGCGTGGAGCATCTGGTCGCATTGGGTCACCAGCAAATCGCG
CTGTTAGCGGGCCCATTAAGTTCTGTCTCGGCGCGTCTGCGTCTGGCTGGCTGGCATAAATATCTCACTC
GCAATCAAATTCAGCCGATAGCGGAACGGGAAGGCGACTGGAGTGCCATGTCCGGTTTTCAACAAACCAT
GCAAATGCTGAATGAGGGCATCGTTCCCACTGCGATGCTGGTTGCCAACGATCAGATGGCGCTGGGCGCA
ATGCGCGCCATTACCGAGTCCGGGCTGCGCGTTGGTGCGGATATCTCGGTAGTGGGATACGACGATACCG
AAGACAGCTCATGTTATATCCCGCCGTTAACCACCATCAAACAGGATTTTCGCCTGCTGGGGCAAACCAG
CGTGGACCGCTTGCTGCAACTCTCTCAGGGCCAGGCGGTGAAGGGCAATCAGCTGTTGCCCGTCTCACTG
GTGAAAAGAAAAACCACGCTAGCGCCCAATACGCAAACCGCCTCTCCCCGCGCGTTGGCCGATTCATTAA
TGCAGCTGGCACGACAGGTTTCCCGACTGGAAAGCGGGCAGTGAGCGCAACGCAATTAATGTAAGTTAGC
TCACTCATTAGGCACCCCAGGCTTTACACTTTATGCTTCCGGCTCGTATGTTGTGTGGAATTGTGAGCGG
ATAACAATTTCACACAGGAAACAGCTATGACCATGATTACGGATTCACTGGCCGTCGTTTTACAACGTCG
TGACTGGGAAAACCCTGGCGTTACCCAACTTAATCGCCTTGCAGCACATCCCCCTTTCGCCAGCTGGCGT
AATAGCGAAGAGGCCCGCACCGATCGCCCTTCCCAACAGTTGCGCAGCCTGAATGGCGAATGGCGCTTTG
CCTGGTTTCCGGCACCAGAAGCGGTGCCGGAAAGCTGGCTGGAGTGCGATCTTCCTGAGGCCGATACTGT
CGTCGTCCCCTCAAACTGGCAGATGCACGGTTACGATGCGCCCATCTACACCAACGTGACCTATCCCATT
ACGGTCAATCCGCCGTTTGTTCCCACGGAGAATCCGACGGGTTGTTACTCGCTCACATTTAATGTTGATG
AAAGCTGGCTACAGGAAGGCCAGACGCGAATTATTTTTGATGGCGTTGGAATT
